>Addgene plasmid #61224 | pQCXIB-FLAG-hDIXDC1-L-WT | addgene partial sequence | sequence record 107588 | pBABE5 5'-CTTTATCCAGCCCTCAC-3'
TCTGGGGGATCGATAAGCTTGGGAGTTCCGCTTACATAACTTACGGTAAATGGCCCGCCTGGCTGACCGC
CCAACGACCCCCGCCCATTGACGTCAATAATGACGTATGTTCCCATAGTAACGCCAATAGGGACTTTCCA
TTGACGTCAATGGGTGGAGTATTTACGGTAAACTGCCCACTTGGCAGTACATCAAGTGTATCATATGCCA
AGTACGCCCCCTATTGACGTCAATGACGGTAAATGGCCCGCCTGGCATTATGCCCAGTACATGACCTTAT
GGGACTTTCCTACTTGGCAGTACATCTACGTATTAGTCATCGCTATTACCATGGTGATGCGGTTTTGGCA
GTACATCAATGGGCGTGGATAGCGGTTTGACTCACGGGGATTTCCAAGTCTCCACCCCATTGACGTCAAT
GGGAGTTTGTTTTGGCACCAAAATCAACGGGACTTTCCAAAATGTCGTAACAACTCCGCCCCATTGACGC
AAATGGGCGGTAGGCGTGTACGGTGGGAGGTCTATATAAGCAGAGCTCTCCCTATCAGTGATAGAGATCT
CCCTATCAGTGATAGAGATCGTCGACTAGTCCAGTGTGGTGGAATTCTGCAGATATCAACAAGTTTGTAC
AAAAAAGCAGGCTCCACCATGGATTACAAGGACGATGACGACAAACTCGGATCCATGGGAACCAATTCAG
TAGACATGCTAGCCTGCCTGACCCGAGGGAACTTACTGGACGTCCTGCAGGAGGGCTTCAATGAGCAACA
GCTGCAGGCCTATGTGGCCTGGGTGAATGCACAGCTGAAGAAGAGGCCAGCAGTGAAGCCTGTGCAGGAC
CTGCGACAAGATCTCCGGGATGGGGTGATCCTGGCATATCTCATCGAGATTGTTG
