>Addgene plasmid #61224 | pQCXIB-FLAG-hDIXDC1-L-WT | addgene partial sequence | sequence record 108064 | hDIXDC1-F 5'-agcaccaggccaagttagaa-3'
GTTACCACCAGGTGGATCTAGAGCGAGAGCTAGAACACAAAGATGTCCTCTTGGCTCACTGTATGAAAAG
AGAGGCAGATGAGGCGACCAACTACAACAGTCACAACTCTCAAAGCAATGGTTTTCTCCTTCCAACGGCA
GGAAAAGGAGCTACTTCAGTCAGCAACAGAGGGACCAGCGACCTGCAGCTTGTTCGAGATGCTCTCCGCA
GCCTGCGCAACAGCTTCAGTGGCCACGATCCTCAGCACCACACTATTGACAGCTTGGAGCAGGGCATTTC
TAGCCTCATGGAGCGCCTGCATGTTATGGAGACGCAGAAGAAACAAGAAAGAAAGGTTCGGGTCAAGTCA
CCCAGAACTCAAGTAGGTAGTGAATACCGGGAGTCCTGGCCCCCTAACTCAAAGTTGCCTCACTCACAGA
GCTCTCCAACTGTCAGCAGCACCTGTACTAAAGTGCTCTATTTCACTGACCGGTCACTTACGCCCTTCAT
GGTCAATATACCAAAGAGGTTGGAGGAGGTGACGTTAAAGGATTTTAAAGCAGCTATTGATCGGGAAGGA
AATCACCGGTATCACTTCAAAGCACTGGATCCTGAGTTTGGCACTGTCAAAGAGGAGATTTTCCATGATG
ATGATGCCATCCCTGGATGGGAAGGGAAAATTGTAGCTTGGGTGGAAGAAGACCATGGAGAGAATTAAGC
GGCCGCACTCGAGATATCTAGACCCAGCTTTCTTGTACAAAGTGGTTGATATCCAGCACAGTGGCGACCG
GTAGGCCTCGTACGCTTAATTAACGG
