[The description below was written by a language model from this plasmid's Addgene catalogue record.]
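Description:
pQCXIB-FLAG-hDIXDC1-L-WT is a retroviral expression plasmid built on the pQCXIB backbone (about 8.6 kb without insert) and designed to produce retrovirus that delivers the long isoform of human DIXDC1 (also known as Ccd1) into mammalian cells. In bacteria it is maintained as a high-copy plasmid under ampicillin selection. Transduced mammalian cells are selected with blasticidin.

The payload is a roughly 1.9 kb wild-type human DIXDC1 coding sequence carrying an N-terminal FLAG epitope, which allows the exogenous protein to be detected or immunoprecipitated with anti-FLAG reagents. The insert was introduced by Gateway recombination cloning, indicating a Gateway-adapted version of the backbone. No feature table is provided, so the promoter and other regulatory elements are not explicitly recorded. However, the use of an IRES-directed reverse sequencing primer, together with the backbone name, is consistent with a bicistronic layout in which the gene of interest sits upstream of an internal ribosome entry site that drives the blasticidin resistance gene from the same transcript. Such an arrangement links drug resistance to expression of the tagged protein. As a retroviral vector, the plasmid would carry the long terminal repeats and packaging signal needed for its transcript to be encapsidated when it is introduced into a packaging cell line supplying the viral proteins in trans.

The construct is suited to generating stable cell populations expressing FLAG-tagged wild-type DIXDC1. The "WT" designation suggests it serves as the reference alongside mutant versions. The associated work concerns signalling downstream of the LKB1 tumour suppressor and its control of Snail1 and metastatic potential.
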