Addgene plasmid #61224: pQCXIB-FLAG-hDIXDC1-L-WT
Purpose: Retrovirus expressing long isoform of human DIXDC1
Depositing lab: Reuben Shaw. Depositing organization: Salk Institute for Biological Studies. Publication: An AMPK-independent signaling pathway downstream of the LKB1 tumor suppressor controls Snail1 and metastatic potential. Goodwin JM, Svensson RU, Lou HJ, Winslow MM, Turk BE, Shaw RJ. Mol Cell. 2014 Aug 7;55(3):436-50. doi: 10.1016/j.molcel.2014.06.021. Epub 2014 Jul 17. PubMed 25042806.
Backbone
  Vector backbone: pQCXIB
  Backbone manufacturer: Addgene #17400
  Backbone size w/o insert (bp): 8614
  Vector type: Retroviral
  Selectable markers: Blasticidin
Growth in bacteria
  Bacterial resistance: Ampicillin, 100 μg/mL
  Growth temperature: 30°C
  Growth strain: DH5alpha
  Copy number: High Copy
Gene/Insert
  Gene/Insert name: human DIXDC1 (alt name: Ccd1)
  Species: H. sapiens (human)
  Insert size (bp): 1900
  GenBank ID: NM_001037954.3
  Entrez Gene: DIXDC1 (a.k.a. CCD1)
  Tag / fusion protein: FLAG (N terminal on insert)
  Cloning method: Gateway Cloning
  Sequencing primers: 5′ pLXSN-5; 3′ IRES-R
Terms and licenses: Academic/Nonprofit Terms; Industry Terms: Not Available to Industry
How to cite: pQCXIB-FLAG-hDIXDC1-L-WT was a gift from Reuben Shaw (Addgene plasmid # 61224 ; http://n2t.net/addgene:61224 ; RRID:Addgene_61224)
